Addgene plasmid #234551: pLV-mEGFP-hCTNNA1_Wild-type
Purpose: Human a-Ecat sequence/CTNNA1
Depositing lab: Cara Gottardi. Depositing organization: Northwestern University. Publication: alpha-catenin middle- and actin-binding domain unfolding mutants differentially impact epithelial strength and sheet migration. Quinn JM, Wang Y, Wood M, Flozak AS, Le PM, Yemelyanov A, Oakes PW, Gottardi CJ. Mol Biol Cell. 2024 May 1;35(5):ar65. doi: 10.1091/mbc.E23-01-0036. Epub 2024 Mar 20. PubMed 38507238.
Backbone
  Vector backbone: pLV[Exp]-CMV>mEGFP-_E-catenin EF1A(core)>Puro
  Backbone manufacturer: VectorBuilder
  Vector type: Lentiviral
  Selectable markers: Puromycin
Growth in bacteria
  Bacterial resistance: Ampicillin, 100 μg/mL
  Growth temperature: 37°C
  Growth strain: NEB Stable
  Copy number: High Copy
Gene/Insert
  Gene/Insert name: mEGFP:hCTNNA1_Wild-type (alt name: Alpha-E-catenin Wild-type)
  Species: H. sapiens (human)
  Mutation: None
  Entrez Gene: CTNNA1 (a.k.a. CAP102, MDBS2, MDPT2)
  Promoter: RSV
  Tag / fusion protein: mEGFP (N terminal on insert)
  Cloning method: Gene Synthesis
Resource information
  A portion of this plasmid was derived from a plasmid made by: Human gene
Terms and licenses: Academic/Nonprofit Terms; Industry Terms: Not Available to Industry
Depositor comments: Enhanced GFP contains A206K mutation to prevent GFP homodimerization
How to cite: pLV-mEGFP-hCTNNA1_Wild-type was a gift from Cara Gottardi (Addgene plasmid # 234551 ; http://n2t.net/addgene:234551 ; RRID:Addgene_234551)
