[The description below was written by a language model from this plasmid's Addgene catalogue record and pLannotate feature annotations shown in this document.]
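Description:
pLV-mEGFP-hCTNNA1_Wild-type is a third-generation-style, self-inactivating HIV-1 lentiviral expression plasmid of about 11.4 kb, built on a commercial pLV[Exp] backbone by gene synthesis. It is maintained in E. coli through a high-copy ColE1/pUC origin with ampicillin resistance, and also carries f1 and SV40 origins along with residual lac, T7 and T3 elements from the parental cloning vector. The viral genome is transcribed in packaging cells from an RSV promoter fused to a truncated 5' LTR. It contains the Ψ packaging signal with a partial gag sequence, the RRE for Rev-dependent nuclear export, the cPPT/CTS, a WPRE to boost transcript expression, and a ΔU3 3' LTR followed by an SV40 polyadenylation signal.

The payload is wild-type human CTNNA1 (αE-catenin, the cadherin-associated protein that connects adherens junction complexes to the actin network), fused at its N-terminus to mEGFP. According to the depositor, the GFP carries the A206K change that prevents homodimerization. The catalogue lists RSV as the promoter, but the feature table and the backbone name indicate that the fusion is driven by the CMV enhancer/promoter, with RSV serving only for viral genome production. Gateway attB4, attB1 and attB2 sites flank the promoter and coding modules as remnants of assembly. Downstream, a second cassette uses the EF-1α core promoter with an HTLV-1 LTR fragment to express puromycin N-acetyltransferase, allowing selection of stably transduced mammalian cells. The construct provides the unmutated reference in a study comparing α-catenin middle-domain and actin-binding-domain unfolding mutants for their effects on epithelial strength and sheet migration.
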