Features (pLannotate 1.2.2; 33 found; start..end, strand, type, name):
      3..229     +  promoter       RSV promoter: Rous sarcoma virus enhancer/promoter
    230..410     +  LTR            5' LTR (truncated): truncated 5' long terminal repeat (LTR) from HIV-1
    457..582     +  misc_feature   HIV-1 Ψ: packaging signal of human immunodeficiency virus type 1
    566..929     +  CDS            HIV-1 gag (fragment): gag protein from human immunodeficiency virus 1; gag
   1075..1308    +  misc_feature   RRE: The Rev response element (RRE) of HIV-1 allows for Rev-dependent mRNA export from the nucleus to the cytoplasm.
   1685..1785    +  CDS            Rev (fragment): human immunodeficiency virus 1 (HIV-1) Rev protein; rev; enhances nuclear export of unspliced and incompletely spliced viral mRNAs
   1803..1920    +  misc_feature   cPPT/CTS: central polypurine tract and central termination sequence of HIV-1
   1929..1949    +  protein_bind   attB4: mutant version of attB; core recombination site for the Gateway® BP reaction BP Clonase™
   2010..2313    +  enhancer       CMV enhancer: human cytomegalovirus immediate early enhancer
   2314..2517    +  promoter       CMV promoter: human cytomegalovirus (CMV) immediate early promoter
   2539..2559    +  protein_bind   attB1: mutant version of attB; core recombination site for the Gateway® BP reaction BP Clonase™
   2576..3292    +  CDS            mEGFP: mEGFP is a basic (constitutively fluorescent) green fluorescent protein published in 2002, derived from Aequorea victoria. It has moderate acid sensitivity.
   3317..6034    +  CDS            CTNNA1: CTNA1_HUMAN - Experimental evidence at protein level: Swiss-Prot protein existence level 1. Associates with the cytoplasmic domain of a variety of cadherins. The association of catenins to cadherins produces a complex which is linked to the actin filament network, and which seems to be of primary importance for cadherins cell-adhesion properties. Can associate with both E- and N-cadherins. Originally believed to be a stable component of E-cadherin/catenin adhesion complexes and to mediate the linkage of cadherins to the actin cytoskeleton at adherens junctions. In contrast, cortical actin was
   6047..6067    -  protein_bind   attB2: mutant version of attB; core recombination site for the Gateway® BP reaction BP Clonase™
   6100..6311    +  promoter       EF-1α core promoter: core promoter for human elongation factor EF-1α
   6324..6592    +  LTR            5' LTR (truncated): truncated 5' long terminal repeat (LTR) from human T-cell leukemia virus (HTLV) type 1
   6620..7219    +  CDS            PuroR: puromycin N-acetyltransferase; pac from Streptomyces alboniger; confers resistance to puromycin
   7253..7841    +  misc_feature   WPRE: woodchuck hepatitis virus posttranscriptional regulatory element
   7908..7927    +  misc_feature   cPPT/CTS (fragment): central polypurine tract and central termination sequence of HIV-1
   7929..8162    +  LTR            3' LTR (ΔU3): self-inactivating 3' long terminal repeat (LTR) from HIV-1
   8234..8355    +  polyA_signal   SV40 poly(A) signal: SV40 polyadenylation signal
   8395..8530    +  rep_origin     SV40 ori: SV40 origin of replication
   8551..8569    -  promoter       T7 promoter: promoter for bacteriophage T7 RNA polymerase
   8577..8732    +  CDS            lacZα (fragment): LacZα fragment of β-galactosidase; lacZ fragment
   8737..9165    +  rep_origin     f1 ori (sequence partly withheld): f1 bacteriophage origin of replication; arrow indicates direction of (+) strand synthesis
   9218..9322    +  promoter       AmpR promoter: bla
   9323..10183   +  CDS            AmpR: β-lactamase; bla; confers resistance to ampicillin, carbenicillin, and related antibiotics
  10354..10942   +  rep_origin     ori: high-copy-number ColE1/pMB1/pBR322/pUC origin of replication
  11125..11217   +  CDS            lacI (fragment): lac repressor; lacI; The lac repressor binds to the lac operator to inhibit transcription in E. coli. This inhibition can be relieved by adding lactose or isopropyl-β-D-thiogalactopyranoside (IPTG).
  11230..11251   +  protein_bind   CAP binding site: CAP binding activates transcription in the presence of cAMP. E. coli catabolite activator protein
  11266..11296   +  promoter       lac promoter: promoter for the E. coli lac operon
  11300..11322   +  protein_bind   lac operator (fragment): The lac repressor binds to the lac operator to inhibit transcription in E. coli. This inhibition can be relieved by adding lactose or isopropyl-β-D-thiogalactopyranoside (IPTG). lac repressor encoded by lacI
  11365..11383   +  promoter       T3 promoter: promoter for bacteriophage T3 RNA polymerase
>Addgene plasmid #234551 | pLV-mEGFP-hCTNNA1_Wild-type | addgene full sequence | sequence record 475754 | Addgene NGS Result
AATGTAGTCTTATGCAATACTCTTGTAGTCTTGCAACATGGTAACGATGAGTTAGCAACATGCCTTACAA
GGAGAGAAAAAGCACCGTGCATGCCGATTGGTGGAAGTAAGGTGGTACGATCGTGCCTTATTAGGAAGGC
AACAGACGGGTCTGACATGGATTGGACGAACCACTGAATTGCCGCATTGCAGAGATATTGTATTTAAGTG
CCTAGCTCGATACATAAACGGGTCTCTCTGGTTAGACCAGATCTGAGCCTGGGAGCTCTCTGGCTAACTA
GGGAACCCACTGCTTAAGCCTCAATAAAGCTTGCCTTGAGTGCTTCAAGTAGTGTGTGCCCGTCTGTTGT
GTGACTCTGGTAACTAGAGATCCCTCAGACCCTTTTAGTCAGTGTGGAAAATCTCTAGCAGTGGCGCCCG
AACAGGGACTTGAAAGCGAAAGGGAAACCAGAGGAGCTCTCTCGACGCAGGACTCGGCTTGCTGAAGCGC
GCACGGCAAGAGGCGAGGGGCGGCGACTGGTGAGTACGCCAAAAATTTTGACTAGCGGAGGCTAGAAGGA
GAGAGATGGGTGCGAGAGCGTCAGTATTAAGCGGGGGAGAATTAGATCGCGATGGGAAAAAATTCGGTTA
AGGCCAGGGGGAAAGAAAAAATATAAATTAAAACATATAGTATGGGCAAGCAGGGAGCTAGAACGATTCG
CAGTTAATCCTGGCCTGTTAGAAACATCAGAAGGCTGTAGACAAATACTGGGACAGCTACAACCATCCCT
TCAGACAGGATCAGAAGAACTTAGATCATTATATAATACAGTAGCAACCCTCTATTGTGTGCATCAAAGG
ATAGAGATAAAAGACACCAAGGAAGCTTTAGACAAGATAGAGGAAGAGCAAAACAAAAGTAAGACCACCG
CACAGCAAGCGGCCGCTGATCTTCAGACCTGGAGGAGGAGATATGAGGGACAATTGGAGAAGTGAATTAT
ATAAATATAAAGTAGTAAAAATTGAACCATTAGGAGTAGCACCCACCAAGGCAAAGAGAAGAGTGGTGCA
GAGAGAAAAAAGAGCAGTGGGAATAGGAGCTTTGTTCCTTGGGTTCTTGGGAGCAGCAGGAAGCACTATG
GGCGCAGCGTCAATGACGCTGACGGTACAGGCCAGACAATTATTGTCTGGTATAGTGCAGCAGCAGAACA
ATTTGCTGAGGGCTATTGAGGCGCAACAGCATCTGTTGCAACTCACAGTCTGGGGCATCAAGCAGCTCCA
GGCAAGAATCCTGGCTGTGGAAAGATACCTAAAGGATCAACAGCTCCTGGGGATTTGGGGTTGCTCTGGA
AAACTCATTTGCACCACTGCTGTGCCTTGGAATGCTAGTTGGAGTAATAAATCTCTGGAACAGATTTGGA
ATCACACGACCTGGATGGAGTGGGACAGAGAAATTAACAATTACACAAGCTTAATACACTCCTTAATTGA
AGAATCGCAAAACCAGCAAGAAAAGAATGAACAAGAATTATTGGAATTAGATAAATGGGCAAGTTTGTGG
AATTGGTTTAACATAACAAATTGGCTGTGGTATATAAAATTATTCATAATGATAGTAGGAGGCTTGGTAG
GTTTAAGAATAGTTTTTGCTGTACTTTCTATAGTGAATAGAGTTAGGCAGGGATATTCACCATTATCGTT
TCAGACCCACCTCCCAACCCCGAGGGGACCCGACAGGCCCGAAGGAATAGAAGAAGAAGGTGGAGAGAGA
GACAGAGACAGATCCATTCGATTAGTGAACGGATCTCGACGGTATCGCTAGCTTTTAAAAGAAAAGGGGG
GATTGGGGGGTACAGTGCAGGGGAAAGAATAGTAGACATAATAGCAACAGACATACAAACTAAAGAATTA
CAAAAACAAATTACAAAAATTCAAAATTTTACTAGTATCAACTTTGTATAGAAAAGTTGTAGTTATTAAT
AGTAATCAATTACGGGGTCATTAGTTCATAGCCCATATATGGAGTTCCGCGTTACATAACTTACGGTAAA
TGGCCCGCCTGGCTGACCGCCCAACGACCCCCGCCCATTGACGTCAATAATGACGTATGTTCCCATAGTA
ACGCCAATAGGGACTTTCCATTGACGTCAATGGGTGGAGTATTTACGGTAAACTGCCCACTTGGCAGTAC
ATCAAGTGTATCATATGCCAAGTACGCCCCCTATTGACGTCAATGACGGTAAATGGCCCGCCTGGCATTA
TGCCCAGTACATGACCTTATGGGACTTTCCTACTTGGCAGTACATCTACGTATTAGTCATCGCTATTACC
ATGGTGATGCGGTTTTGGCAGTACATCAATGGGCGTGGATAGCGGTTTGACTCACGGGGATTTCCAAGTC
TCCACCCCATTGACGTCAATGGGAGTTTGTTTTGGCACCAAAATCAACGGGACTTTCCAAAATGTCGTAA
CAACTCCGCCCCATTGACGCAAATGGGCGGTAGGCGTGTACGGTGGGAGGTCTATATAAGCAGAGCTGGT
TTAGTGAACCGTCAGATCCAAGTTTGTACAAAAAAGCAGGCTCTCGAGTGCCACCATGGTGAGCAAGGGC
GAGGAGCTGTTCACCGGGGTGGTGCCCATCCTGGTCGAGCTGGACGGCGACGTAAACGGCCACAAGTTCA
GCGTGTCCGGCGAGGGCGAGGGCGATGCCACCTACGGCAAGCTGACCCTGAAGTTCATCTGCACCACCGG
CAAGCTGCCCGTGCCCTGGCCCACCCTCGTGACCACCCTGACCTACGGCGTGCAGTGCTTCAGCCGCTAC
CCCGACCACATGAAGCAGCACGACTTCTTCAAGTCCGCCATGCCCGAAGGCTACGTCCAGGAGCGCACCA
TCTTCTTCAAGGACGACGGCAACTACAAGACCCGCGCCGAGGTGAAGTTCGAGGGCGACACCCTGGTGAA
CCGCATCGAGCTGAAGGGCATCGACTTCAAGGAGGACGGCAACATCCTGGGGCACAAGCTGGAGTACAAC
TACAACAGCCACAACGTCTATATCATGGCCGACAAGCAGAAGAACGGCATCAAGGTGAACTTCAAGATCC
GCCACAACATCGAGGACGGCAGCGTGCAGCTCGCCGACCACTACCAGCAGAACACCCCCATCGGCGACGG
CCCCGTGCTGCTGCCCGACAACCACTACCTGAGCACCCAGTCCAAGCTGAGCAAAGACCCCAACGAGAAG
CGCGATCACATGGTCCTGCTGGAGTTCGTGACCGCCGCCGGGATCACTCTCGGCATGGACGAGCTGTACA
AGGGCAGCGGCAGCGGCAGCTCTAGAATGACTGCTGTCCATGCAGGCAACATAAACTTCAAGTGGGATCC
TAAAAGTCTAGAGATCAGGACTCTGGCAGTTGAGAGACTGTTGGAGCCTCTTGTTACACAGGTTACAACC
CTTGTAAACACCAATAGTAAAGGGCCCTCTAATAAGAAGAGAGGTCGTTCTAAGAAGGCCCATGTTTTGG
CTGCATCTGTTGAACAAGCAACTGAGAATTTCTTGGAGAAGGGGGATAAAATTGCGAAGGAGAGCCAGTT
TCTCAAGGAGGAGCTTGTGGCTGCTGTAGAAGATGTTCGAAAACAAGGTGATTTGATGAAGGCTGCTGCA
GGAGAGTTCGCAGATGATCCCTGCTCTTCTGTGAAGCGAGGCAACATGGTTCGGGCAGCTCGAGCTTTGC
TCTCTGCTGTTACCCGGTTGCTGATTTTGGCTGACATGGCAGATGTCTACAAATTACTTGTTCAGCTGAA
AGTTGTGGAAGATGGTATCTTGAAGTTGAGGAATGCTGGCAATGAACAAGACTTAGGAATCCAGTATAAA
GCCCTAAAACCTGAAGTGGATAAGCTGAACATTATGGCAGCCAAAAGACAACAGGAATTGAAAGATGTTG
GCCATCGTGATCAGATGGCTGCAGCTAGAGGAATCCTGCAGAAGAACGTTCCGATCCTCTATACTGCATC
CCAGGCATGCCTACAGCACCCTGATGTCGCAGCCTATAAGGCCAACAGGGACCTGATATACAAGCAGCTG
CAGCAGGCGGTCACAGGCATTTCCAATGCAGCCCAGGCCACTGCCTCAGACGATGCCTCACAGCACCAGG
GTGGAGGAGGAGGAGAACTGGCATATGCACTCAATAACTTTGACAAACAAATCATTGTGGACCCCTTGAG
CTTCAGCGAGGAGCGCTTTAGGCCTTCCCTGGAGGAGCGTCTGGAAAGCATCATTAGTGGGGCTGCCTTG
ATGGCCGACTCGTCCTGCACGCGTGATGACCGTCGTGAGCGAATTGTGGCAGAGTGTAATGCTGTCCGCC
AGGCCCTGCAGGACCTGCTTTCGGAGTACATGGGCAATGCTGGACGTAAAGAAAGAAGTGATGCACTCAA
TTCTGCAATAGATAAAATGACCAAGAAGACCAGGGACTTGCGTAGACAGCTCCGCAAAGCTGTCATGGAC
CACGTTTCAGATTCTTTCCTGGAAACCAATGTTCCACTTTTGGTATTGATTGAAGCTGCAAAGAATGGAA
ATGAGAAAGAAGTTAAGGAGTATGCCCAAGTTTTCCGTGAACATGCCAACAAATTGATTGAGGTTGCCAA
CTTGGCCTGTTCCATCTCAAATAATGAAGAAGGTGTAAAGCTTGTTCGAATGTCTGCAAGCCAGTTAGAA
GCCCTCTGTCCTCAGGTTATTAATGCTGCACTGGCTTTAGCAGCAAAACCACAGAGTAAACTGGCCCAAG
AGAACATGGATCTTTTTAAAGAACAATGGGAAAAACAAGTCCGTGTTCTCACAGATGCTGTCGATGACAT
TACTTCCATTGATGACTTCTTGGCTGTCTCAGAGAATCACATTTTGGAAGATGTGAACAAATGTGTCATT
GCTCTCCAAGAGAAGGATGTGGATGGCCTGGACCGCACAGCTGGTGCAATTCGAGGCCGGGCAGCCCGGG
TCATTCACGTAGTCACCTCAGAGATGGACAACTATGAGCCAGGAGTCTACACAGAGAAGGTTCTGGAAGC
CACTAAGCTGCTCTCCAACACAGTCATGCCACGTTTTACTGAGCAAGTAGAAGCAGCCGTGGAAGCCCTC
AGCTCGGACCCTGCCCAGCCCATGGATGAGAATGAGTTTATCGATGCTTCCCGCCTGGTATATGATGGCA
TCCGGGACATCAGGAAAGCAGTGCTGATGATAAGGACCCCTGAGGAGTTGGATGACTCTGACTTTGAGAC
AGAAGATTTTGATGTCAGAAGCAGGACGAGCGTCCAGACAGAAGACGATCAGCTGATAGCTGGCCAGAGT
GCCCGGGCGATCATGGCTCAGCTTCCCCAGGAGCAAAAAGCGAAGATTGCGGAACAGGTGGCCAGCTTCC
AGGAAGAAAAGAGCAAGCTGGATGCTGAAGTGTCCAAATGGGACGACAGTGGCAATGACATCATTGTGCT
GGCCAAGCAGATGTGCATGATTATGATGGAGATGACAGACTTTACCCGAGGTAAAGGACCACTCAAAAAT
ACATCGGATGTCATCAGTGCTGCCAAGAAAATTGCTGAGGCAGGATCCAGGATGGACAAGCTTGGCCGCA
CCATTGCAGACCATTGCCCCGACTCGGCTTGCAAGCAGGACCTGCTGGCCTACCTGCAACGCATCGCCCT
CTACTGCCACCAGCTGAACATCTGCAGCAAGGTCAAGGCCGAGGTGCAGAATCTCGGCGGGGAGCTTGTT
GTCTCTGGGGTGGACAGCGCCATGTCCCTGATCCAGGCAGCCAAGAACTTGATGAATGCTGTGGTGCAGA
CAGTGAAGGCATCCTACGTCGCCTCTACCAAATACCAAAAGTCACAGGGTATGGCTTCCCTCAACCTTCC
TGCTGTGTCATGGAAGATGAAGGCACCAGAGAAAAAGCCATTGGTGAAGAGAGAGAAACAGGATGAGACA
CAGACCAAGATTAAACGGGCATCTCAGAAGAAGCACGTGAACCCGGTGCAGGCCCTCAGCGAGTTCAAAG
CTATGGACAGCATCTAATCTAGAACCCAGCTTTCTTGTACAAAGTGGAAGGATCTGCGATCGCTCCGGTG
CCCGTCAGTGGGCAGAGCGCACATCGCCCACAGTCCCCGAGAAGTTGGGGGGAGGGGTCGGCAATTGAAC
GGGTGCCTAGAGAAGGTGGCGCGGGGTAAACTGGGAAAGTGATGTCGTGTACTGGCTCCGCCTTTTTCCC
GAGGGTGGGGGAGAACCGTATATAAGTGCAGTAGTCGCCGTGAACGTTCTTTTTCGCAACGGGTTTGCCG
CCAGAACACAGCTGAAGCTTCGAGGGGCTCGCATCTCTCCTTCACGCGCCCGCCGCCCTACCTGAGGCCG
CCATCCACGCCGGTTGAGTCGCGTTCTGCCGCCTCCCGCCTGTGGTGCCTCCTGAACTGCGTCCGCCGTC
TAGGTAAGTTTAAAGCTCAGGTCGAGACCGGGCCTTTGTCCGGCGCTCCCTTGGAGCCTACCTAGACTCA
GCCGGCTCTCCACGCTTTGCCTGACCCTGCTTGCTCAACTCTACGTCTTTGTTTCGTTTTCTGTTCTGCG
CCGTTACAGATCCAAGCTGTGACCGGCGCCTACGCCACCATGACCGAGTACAAGCCCACGGTGCGCCTCG
CCACCCGCGACGACGTCCCCAGGGCCGTACGCACCCTCGCCGCCGCGTTCGCCGACTACCCCGCCACGCG
CCACACCGTCGATCCGGACCGCCACATCGAGCGGGTCACCGAGCTGCAAGAACTCTTCCTCACGCGCGTC
GGGCTCGACATCGGCAAGGTGTGGGTCGCGGACGACGGCGCCGCGGTGGCGGTCTGGACCACGCCGGAGA
GCGTCGAAGCGGGGGCGGTGTTCGCCGAGATCGGCCCGCGCATGGCCGAGTTGAGCGGTTCCCGGCTGGC
CGCGCAGCAACAGATGGAAGGCCTCCTGGCGCCGCACCGGCCCAAGGAGCCCGCGTGGTTCCTGGCCACC
GTCGGCGTCTCGCCCGACCACCAGGGCAAGGGTCTGGGCAGCGCCGTCGTGCTCCCCGGAGTGGAGGCGG
CCGAGCGCGCCGGGGTGCCCGCCTTCCTGGAGACCTCCGCGCCCCGCAACCTCCCCTTCTACGAGCGGCT
CGGCTTCACCGTCACCGCCGACGTCGAGGTGCCCGAAGGACCGCGCACCTGGTGCATGACCCGCAAGCCC
GGTGCCTGACAACTTTATTATACATAGTTGATCAATTCCGATAATCAACCTCTGGATTACAAAATTTGTG
AAAGATTGACTGGTATTCTTAACTATGTTGCTCCTTTTACGCTATGTGGATACGCTGCTTTAATGCCTTT
GTATCATGCTATTGCTTCCCGTATGGCTTTCATTTTCTCCTCCTTGTATAAATCCTGGTTGCTGTCTCTT
TATGAGGAGTTGTGGCCCGTTGTCAGGCAACGTGGCGTGGTGTGCACTGTGTTTGCTGACGCAACCCCCA
CTGGTTGGGGCATTGCCACCACCTGTCAGCTCCTTTCCGGGACTTTCGCTTTCCCCCTCCCTATTGCCAC
GGCGGAACTCATCGCCGCCTGCCTTGCCCGCTGCTGGACAGGGGCTCGGCTGTTGGGCACTGACAATTCC
GTGGTGTTGTCGGGGAAGCTGACGTCCTTTCCATGGCTGCTCGCCTGTGTTGCCACCTGGATTCTGCGCG
GGACGTCCTTCTGCTACGTCCCTTCGGCCCTCAATCCAGCGGACCTTCCTTCCCGCGGCCTGCTGCCGGC
TCTGCGGCCTCTTCCGCGTCTTCGCCTTCGCCCTCAGACGAGTCGGATCTCCCTTTGGGCCGCCTCCCCG
CATCGGGAATTCCCGCGGTTCGCTTTAAGACCAATGACTTACAAGGCAGCTGTAGATCTTAGCCACTTTT
TAAAAGAAAAGGGGGGACTGGAAGGGCTAATTCACTCCCAACGAAGACAAGATCTGCTTTTTGCTTGTAC
TGGGTCTCTCTGGTTAGACCAGATCTGAGCCTGGGAGCTCTCTGGCTAACTAGGGAACCCACTGCTTAAG
CCTCAATAAAGCTTGCCTTGAGTGCTTCAAGTAGTGTGTGCCCGTCTGTTGTGTGACTCTGGTAACTAGA
GATCCCTCAGACCCTTTTAGTCAGTGTGGAAAATCTCTAGCAGTAGTAGTTCATGTCATCTTATTATTCA
GTATTTATAACTTGCAAAGAAATGAATATCAGAGAGTGAGAGGAACTTGTTTATTGCAGCTTATAATGGT
TACAAATAAAGCAATAGCATCACAAATTTCACAAATAAAGCATTTTTTTCACTGCATTCTAGTTGTGGTT
TGTCCAAACTCATCAATGTATCTTATCATGTCTGGCTCTAGCTATCCCGCCCCTAACTCCGCCCATCCCG
CCCCTAACTCCGCCCAGTTCCGCCCATTCTCCGCCCCATGGCTGACTAATTTTTTTTATTTATGCAGAGG
CCGAGGCCGCCTCGGCCTCTGAGCTATTCCAGAAGTAGTGAGGAGGCTTTTTTGGAGGCCTAGGGACGTA
CCCAATTCGCCCTATAGTGAGTCGTATTACGCGCGCTCACTGGCCGTCGTTTTACAACGTCGTGACTGGG
AAAACCCTGGCGTTACCCAACTTAATCGCCTTGCAGCACATCCCCCTTTCGCCAGCTGGCGTAATAGCGA
AGAGGCCCGCACCGATCGCCCTTCCCAACAGTTGCGCAGCCTGAATGGCGAATGGG
[124 nt withheld, positions 8737-8860]
C
[91 nt withheld, positions 8862-8952]
A
[49 nt withheld, positions 8954-9002]
CCTTTGACGTTGGAGTCCACGTTCTTT
[37 nt withheld, positions 9030-9066]
ACCCTATCTCGGTCTATTCTTTTGATTTATAAGGGATTTTGCCGATTTCGGCCTATTGGTTAAAAAATGA
GCTGATTTAACAAAAATTTAACGCGAATTTTAACAAAATATTAACGCTTACAATTTAGGTGGCACTTTTC
GGGGAAATGTGCGCGGAACCCCTATTTGTTTATTTTTCTAAATACATTCAAATATGTATCCGCTCATGAG
ACAATAACCCTGATAAATGCTTCAATAATATTGAAAAAGGAAGAGTATGAGTATTCAACATTTCCGTGTC
GCCCTTATTCCCTTTTTTGCGGCATTTTGCCTTCCTGTTTTTGCTCACCCAGAAACGCTGGTGAAAGTAA
AAGATGCTGAAGATCAGTTGGGTGCACGAGTGGGTTACATCGAACTGGATCTCAACAGCGGTAAGATCCT
TGAGAGTTTTCGCCCCGAAGAACGTTTTCCAATGATGAGCACTTTTAAAGTTCTGCTATGTGGCGCGGTA
TTATCCCGTATTGACGCCGGGCAAGAGCAACTCGGTCGCCGCATACACTATTCTCAGAATGACTTGGTTG
AGTACTCACCAGTCACAGAAAAGCATCTTACGGATGGCATGACAGTAAGAGAATTATGCAGTGCTGCCAT
AACCATGAGTGATAACACTGCGGCCAACTTACTTCTGACAACGATCGGAGGACCGAAGGAGCTAACCGCT
TTTTTGCACAACATGGGGGATCATGTAACTCGCCTTGATCGTTGGGAACCGGAGCTGAATGAAGCCATAC
CAAACGACGAGCGTGACACCACGATGCCTGTAGCAATGGCAACAACGTTGCGCAAACTATTAACTGGCGA
ACTACTTACTCTAGCTTCCCGGCAACAATTAATAGACTGGATGGAGGCGGATAAAGTTGCAGGACCACTT
CTGCGCTCGGCCCTTCCGGCTGGCTGGTTTATTGCTGATAAATCTGGAGCCGGTGAGCGTGGGTCTCGCG
GTATCATTGCAGCACTGGGGCCAGATGGTAAGCCCTCCCGTATCGTAGTTATCTACACGACGGGGAGTCA
GGCAACTATGGATGAACGAAATAGACAGATCGCTGAGATAGGTGCCTCACTGATTAAGCATTGGTAACTG
TCAGACCAAGTTTACTCATATATACTTTAGATTGATTTAAAACTTCATTTTTAATTTAAAAGGATCTAGG
TGAAGATCCTTTTTGATAATCTCATGACCAAAATCCCTTAACGTGAGTTTTCGTTCCACTGAGCGTCAGA
CCCCGTAGAAAAGATCAAAGGATCTTCTTGAGATCCTTTTTTTCTGCGCGTAATCTGCTGCTTGCAAACA
AAAAAACCACCGCTACCAGCGGTGGTTTGTTTGCCGGATCAAGAGCTACCAACTCTTTTTCCGAAGGTAA
CTGGCTTCAGCAGAGCGCAGATACCAAATACTGTTCTTCTAGTGTAGCCGTAGTTAGGCCACCACTTCAA
GAACTCTGTAGCACCGCCTACATACCTCGCTCTGCTAATCCTGTTACCAGTGGCTGCTGCCAGTGGCGAT
AAGTCGTGTCTTACCGGGTTGGACTCAAGACGATAGTTACCGGATAAGGCGCAGCGGTCGGGCTGAACGG
GGGGTTCGTGCACACAGCCCAGCTTGGAGCGAACGACCTACACCGAACTGAGATACCTACAGCGTGAGCT
ATGAGAAAGCGCCACGCTTCCCGAAGAGAGAAAGGCGGACAGGTATCCGGTAAGCGGCAGGGTCGGAACA
GGAGAGCGCACGAGGGAGCTTCCAGGGGGAAACGCCTGGTATCTTTATAGTCCTGTCGGGTTTCGCCACC
TCTGACTTGAGCGTCGATTTTTGTGATGCTCGTCAGGGGGGCGGAGCCTATGGAAAAACGCCAGCAACGC
GGCCTTTTTACGGTTCCTGGCCTTTTGCTGGCCTTTTGCTCACATGTTCTTTCCTGCGTTATCCCCTGAT
TCTGTGGATAACCGTATTACCGCCTTTGAGTGAGCTGATACCGCTCGCCGCAGCCGAACGACCGAGCGCA
GCGAGTCAGTGAGCGAGGAAGCGGAAGAGCGCCCAATACGCAAACCGCCTCTCCCCGCGCGTTGGCCGAT
TCATTAATGCAGCTGGCACGACAGGTTTCCCGACTGGAAAGCGGGCAGTGAGCGCAACGCAATTAATGTG
AGTTAGCTCACTCATTAGGCACCCCAGGCTTTACACTTTATGCTTCCGGCTCGTATGTTGTGTGGAATTG
TGAGCGGATAACAATTTCACACAGGAAACAGCTATGACCATGATTACGCCAAGCGCGCAATTAACCCTCA
CTAAAGGGAACAAAAGCTGGAGCTGCAAGCTT
